Addgene plasmid #211634: lenti-ZWILCH gRNA1
Purpose: sgRNA-1 against ZWILCH
Depositing lab: Agnel Sfeir. Depositing organization: Memorial Sloan-Kettering Cancer Center. Publication: RHINO directs MMEJ to repair DNA breaks in mitosis. Brambati A, Sacco O, Porcella S, Heyza J, Kareh M, Schmidt JC, Sfeir A. Science. 2023 Aug 11;381(6658):653-660. doi: 10.1126/science.adh3694. Epub 2023 Jul 13. PubMed 37440612.
Backbone
  Vector backbone: pLenti
  Backbone size w/o insert (bp): 8034
  Total vector size (bp): 8054
  Vector type: Mammalian Expression, CRISPR
  Selectable markers: Puromycin
Growth in bacteria
  Bacterial resistance: Ampicillin, 100 μg/mL
  Growth temperature: 37°C
  Growth strain: NEB Stable
  Copy number: Unknown
Gene/Insert
  Gene/Insert name: sgRNA ZWILCH
  gRNA/shRNA sequence: CCTAGCCAACAAGTACCTTC
  Species: Synthetic
  Promoter: U6
  Cloning method: Unknown
  Sequencing primers: 5′ gactatcatatgcttaccgt
Terms and licenses: Academic/Nonprofit Terms; Industry Terms: Not Available to Industry
How to cite: lenti-ZWILCH gRNA1 was a gift from Agnel Sfeir (Addgene plasmid # 211634 ; http://n2t.net/addgene:211634 ; RRID:Addgene_211634)
