[The description below was written by a language model from this plasmid's Addgene catalogue record and pLannotate feature annotations shown in this document.]
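Description:
lenti-ZWILCH gRNA1 is a third-generation-style, self-inactivating HIV-1 lentiviral transfer plasmid on a pLenti backbone that delivers a single CRISPR guide RNA against ZWILCH to mammalian cells. A human U6 RNA polymerase III promoter drives the 20-nt spacer fused to the Streptococcus pyogenes Cas9 gRNA scaffold. No Cas9 coding sequence is annotated, so the nuclease would have to be supplied separately. Downstream, an EF-1α core promoter drives an EGFP reading frame followed by a puromycin N-acetyltransferase sequence, allowing transduced cells to be tracked by fluorescence and selected with puromycin. The gap between the two coding regions suggests a linker or self-cleaving peptide, but none is annotated. A WPRE follows to enhance transcript stability and expression.

The viral framework comprises a CMV enhancer/promoter fused to a truncated 5' LTR (making genomic RNA production Tat-independent), the Ψ packaging signal with a gag fragment, the RRE for Rev-dependent nuclear export, the cPPT/CTS, and a ΔU3 3' LTR followed by a bGH polyadenylation signal. Outside the LTRs the plasmid carries an SV40 promoter/EM7-driven bleomycin/Zeocin resistance cassette, an f1 origin, a high-copy ColE1/pUC-type origin and AmpR for ampicillin selection in E. coli.

The catalogue entry lists a total size of about 8.05 kb, whereas the sequenced record underlying the feature table is 9,551 nt. The record does not explain the difference, and the catalogue also omits the EGFP reporter. The stated purpose is simply a first sgRNA against ZWILCH, deposited with a study of DNA break repair in mitosis.
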