Features (pLannotate 1.2.2; 33 found; start..end, strand, type, name):
    132..232     +  CDS            Rev (fragment): human immunodeficiency virus 1 (HIV-1) Rev protein; rev; enhances nuclear export of unspliced and incompletely spliced viral mRNAs
    282..399     +  misc_feature   cPPT/CTS: central polypurine tract and central termination sequence of HIV-1
    450..690     +  promoter       U6 promoter: RNA polymerase III promoter for human U6 snRNA
    720..795     +  misc_RNA       gRNA scaffold: guide RNA scaffold for the Streptococcus pyogenes CRISPR/Cas9 system
    813..831     +  CDS            small t antigen (fragment): SV40 (simian virus 40) small t antigen
    857..1068    +  promoter       EF-1α core promoter: core promoter for human elongation factor EF-1α
   1082..1798    +  CDS            EGFP: EGFP is a basic (constitutively fluorescent) green fluorescent protein published in 1996, derived from Aequorea victoria. It is reported to be a rapidly-maturing weak dimer with moderate acid sensitivity.
   1885..2482    +  CDS            PuroR (fragment): puromycin N-acetyltransferase; pac from Streptomyces; confers resistance to puromycin
   2498..3086    +  misc_feature   WPRE: woodchuck hepatitis virus posttranscriptional regulatory element
   3137..3156    +  misc_feature   cPPT/CTS (fragment): central polypurine tract and central termination sequence of HIV-1
   3158..3391    +  LTR            3' LTR (ΔU3): self-inactivating 3' long terminal repeat (LTR) from HIV-1
   3423..3647    +  polyA_signal   bGH poly(A) signal: bovine growth hormone polyadenylation signal
   3651..3672    +  promoter       SV40 promoter (fragment): SV40 enhancer and early promoter
   3693..4121    +  rep_origin     f1 ori (sequence partly withheld): f1 bacteriophage origin of replication; arrow indicates direction of (+) strand synthesis
   4135..4464    +  promoter       SV40 promoter: SV40 enhancer and early promoter
   4512..4539    +  promoter       EM7 promoter (fragment): synthetic bacterial promoter&nbsp
   4565..4939    +  CDS            BleoR: antibiotic-binding protein; Sh ble from Streptoalloteichus hindustanus; confers resistance to bleomycin, phleomycin, and Zeocin™
   4949..5074    +  CDS            ble (fragment): BLE_KLEPN - Experimental evidence at protein level: Swiss-Prot protein existence level 1. Binding protein with a strong affinity to the bleomycin family of antibiotics. Binds to CL990; an antimitotic-antibiotic compound. From Klebsiella pneumoniae.
   5069..5190    +  polyA_signal   SV40 poly(A) signal: SV40 polyadenylation signal
   5263..5279    -  protein_bind   lac operator: The lac repressor binds to the lac operator to inhibit transcription in E. coli. This inhibition can be relieved by adding lactose or isopropyl-β-D-thiogalactopyranoside (IPTG). lac repressor encoded by lacI
   5287..5317    -  promoter       lac promoter: promoter for the E. coli lac operon
   5332..5353    -  protein_bind   CAP binding site: CAP binding activates transcription in the presence of cAMP. E. coli catabolite activator protein
   5366..5458    -  CDS            lacI (fragment): lac repressor; lacI; The lac repressor binds to the lac operator to inhibit transcription in E. coli. This inhibition can be relieved by adding lactose or isopropyl-β-D-thiogalactopyranoside (IPTG).
   5641..6229    -  rep_origin     ori: high-copy-number ColE1/pMB1/pBR322/pUC origin of replication
   6400..7260    -  CDS            AmpR: β-lactamase; bla; confers resistance to ampicillin, carbenicillin, and related antibiotics
   7261..7365    -  promoter       AmpR promoter: bla
   7424..7476    -  misc_feature   bom (fragment): basis of mobility region from pBR322
   7631..8010    +  enhancer       CMV enhancer: human cytomegalovirus immediate early enhancer
   8011..8210    +  promoter       CMV promoter: human cytomegalovirus (CMV) immediate early promoter
   8228..8408    +  LTR            5' LTR (truncated): truncated 5' long terminal repeat (LTR) from HIV-1
   8455..8580    +  misc_feature   HIV-1 Ψ: packaging signal of human immunodeficiency virus type 1
   8564..8927    +  CDS            HIV-1 gag (fragment): gag protein from human immunodeficiency virus 1; gag
   9073..9306    +  misc_feature   RRE: The Rev response element (RRE) of HIV-1 allows for Rev-dependent mRNA export from the nucleus to the cytoplasm.
>Addgene plasmid #211634 | lenti-ZWILCH gRNA1 | addgene full sequence | sequence record 420421 | Addgene NGS Result
TAACAAATTGGCTGTGGTATATAAAATTATTCATAATGATAGTAGGAGGCTTGGTAGGTTTAAGAATAGT
TTTTGCTGTACTTTCTATAGTGAATAGAGTTAGGCAGGGATATTCACCATTATCGTTTCAGACCCACCTC
CCAACCCCGAGGGGACCCGACAGGCCCGAAGGAATAGAAGAAGAAGGTGGAGAGAGAGACAGAGACAGAT
CCATTCGATTAGTGAACGGATCGGCACTGCGTGCGCCAATTCTGCAGACAAATGGCAGTATTCATCCACA
ATTTTAAAAGAAAAGGGGGGATTGGGGGGTACAGTGCAGGGGAAAGAATAGTAGACATAATAGCAACAGA
CATACAAACTAAAGAATTACAAAAACAAATTACAAAAATTCAAAATTTTCGGGTTTATTACAGGGACAGC
AGAGATCCAGTTTGGTTAATTAAGGTACCGAGGGCCTATTTCCCATGATTCCTTCATATTTGCATATACG
ATACAAGGCTGTTAGAGAGATAATTAGAATTAATTTGACTGTAAACACAAAGATATTAGTACAAAATACG
TGACGTAGAAAGTAATAATTTCTTGGGTAGTTTGCAGTTTTAAAATTATGTTTTAAAATGGACTATCATA
TGCTTACCGTAACTTGAAAGTATTTCGATTTCTTGGCTTTATATATCTTGTGGAAAGGACGAAACACCGC
CTAGCCAACAAGTACCTTCGTTTTAGAGCTAGAAATAGCAAGTTAAAATAAGGCTAGTCCGTTATCAACT
TGAAAAAGTGGCACCGAGTCGGTGCTTTTTTGAATTCGCTAGCTAGGTCTTGAAAGGAGTGGGAATTGGC
TCCGGTGCCCGTCAGTGGGCAGAGCGCACATCGCCCACAGTCCCCGAGAAGTTGGGGGGAGGGGTCGGCA
ATTGATCCGGTGCCTAGAGAAGGTGGCGCGGGGTAAACTGGGAAAGTGATGTCGTGTACTGGCTCCGCCT
TTTTCCCGAGGGTGGGGGAGAACCGTATATAAGTGCAGTAGTCGCCGTGAACGTTCTTTTTCGCAACGGG
TTTGCCGCCAGAACACAGGACCGGTGCCACCATGGTGAGCAAGGGCGAGGAGCTGTTCACCGGGGTGGTG
CCCATCCTGGTCGAGCTGGACGGCGACGTAAACGGCCACAAGTTCAGCGTGTCCGGCGAGGGCGAGGGCG
ATGCCACCTACGGCAAGCTGACCCTGAAGTTCATCTGCACCACCGGCAAGCTGCCCGTGCCCTGGCCCAC
CCTCGTGACCACCCTGACCTACGGCGTGCAGTGCTTCAGCCGCTACCCCGACCACATGAAGCAGCACGAC
TTCTTCAAGTCCGCCATGCCCGAAGGCTACGTCCAGGAGCGCACCATCTTCTTCAAGGACGACGGCAACT
ACAAGACCCGCGCCGAGGTGAAGTTCGAGGGCGACACCCTGGTGAACCGCATCGAGCTGAAGGGCATCGA
CTTCAAGGAGGACGGCAACATCCTGGGGCACAAGCTGGAGTACAACTACAACAGCCACAACGTCTATATC
ATGGCCGACAAGCAGAAGAACGGCATCAAGGTGAACTTCAAGATCCGCCACAACATCGAGGACGGCAGCG
TGCAGCTCGCCGACCACTACCAGCAGAACACCCCCATCGGCGACGGCCCCGTGCTGCTGCCCGACAACCA
CTACCTGAGCACCCAGTCCGCCCTGAGCAAAGACCCCAACGAGAAGCGCGATCACATGGTCCTGCTGGAG
TTCGTGACCGCCGCCGGGATCACTCTCGGCATGGACGAGCTGTACAAGCCCAAGAAAAAGCGGAAAGTGG
GATCCGGCGCAACAAACTTCTCTCTGCTGAAACAAGCCGGAGATGTCGAAGAGAATCCTGGACCGACCGA
GTACAAGCCCACGGTGCGCCTCGCCACCCGCGACGACGTCCCCAGGGCCGTACGCACCCTCGCCGCCGCG
TTCGCCGACTACCCCGCCACGCGCCACACCGTCGATCCGGACCGCCACATCGAGCGGGTCACCGAGCTGC
AAGAACTCTTCCTCACGCGCGTCGGGCTCGACATCGGCAAGGTGTGGGTCGCGGACGACGGCGCCGCGGT
GGCGGTCTGGACCACGCCGGAGAGCGTCGAAGCGGGGGCGGTGTTCGCCGAGATCGGCCCGCGCATGGCC
GAGTTGAGCGGTTCCCGGCTGGCCGCGCAGCAACAGATGGAAGGCCTCCTGGCGCCGCACCGGCCCAAGG
AGCCCGCGTGGTTCCTGGCCACCGTCGGAGTCTCGCCCGACCACCAGGGCAAGGGTCTGGGCAGCGCCGT
CGTGCTCCCCGGAGTGGAGGCGGCCGAGCGCGCCGGGGTGCCCGCCTTCCTGGAGACCTCCGCGCCCCGC
AACCTCCCCTTCTACGAGCGGCTCGGCTTCACCGTCACCGCCGACGTCGAGGTGCCCGAAGGACCGCGCA
CCTGGTGCATGACCCGCAAGCCCGGTGCCTGAACGCGTTAAGTCGACAATCAACCTCTGGATTACAAAAT
TTGTGAAAGATTGACTGGTATTCTTAACTATGTTGCTCCTTTTACGCTATGTGGATACGCTGCTTTAATG
CCTTTGTATCATGCTATTGCTTCCCGTATGGCTTTCATTTTCTCCTCCTTGTATAAATCCTGGTTGCTGT
CTCTTTATGAGGAGTTGTGGCCCGTTGTCAGGCAACGTGGCGTGGTGTGCACTGTGTTTGCTGACGCAAC
CCCCACTGGTTGGGGCATTGCCACCACCTGTCAGCTCCTTTCCGGGACTTTCGCTTTCCCCCTCCCTATT
GCCACGGCGGAACTCATCGCCGCCTGCCTTGCCCGCTGCTGGACAGGGGCTCGGCTGTTGGGCACTGACA
ATTCCGTGGTGTTGTCGGGGAAATCATCGTCCTTTCCTTGGCTGCTCGCCTGTGTTGCCACCTGGATTCT
GCGCGGGACGTCCTTCTGCTACGTCCCTTCGGCCCTCAATCCAGCGGACCTTCCTTCCCGCGGCCTGCTG
CCGGCTCTGCGGCCTCTTCCGCGTCTTCGCCTTCGCCCTCAGACGAGTCGGATCTCCCTTTGGGCCGCCT
CCCCGCGTCGACTTTAAGACCAATGACTTACAAGGCAGCTGTAGATCTTAGCCACTTTTTAAAAGAAAAG
GGGGGACTGGAAGGGCTAATTCACTCCCAACGAAGACAAGATCTGCTTTTTGCTTGTACTGGGTCTCTCT
GGTTAGACCAGATCTGAGCCTGGGAGCTCTCTGGCTAACTAGGGAACCCACTGCTTAAGCCTCAATAAAG
CTTGCCTTGAGTGCTTCAAGTAGTGTGTGCCCGTCTGTTGTGTGACTCTGGTAACTAGAGATCCCTCAGA
CCCTTTTAGTCAGTGTGGAAAATCTCTAGCAGGGCCCGTTTAAACCCGCTGATCAGCCTCGACTGTGCCT
TCTAGTTGCCAGCCATCTGTTGTTTGCCCCTCCCCCGTGCCTTCCTTGACCCTGGAAGGTGCCACTCCCA
CTGTCCTTTCCTAATAAAATGAGGAAATTGCATCGCATTGTCTGAGTAGGTGTCATTCTATTCTGGGGGG
TGGGGTGGGGCAGGACAGCAAGGGGGAGGATTGGGAAGACAATAGCAGGCATGCTGGGGATGCGGTGGGC
TCTATGGCTTCTGAGGCGGAAAGAACCAGCTGGGGCTCTAGGGGGTATCCCC
[124 nt withheld, positions 3693-3816]
C
[91 nt withheld, positions 3818-3908]
A
[49 nt withheld, positions 3910-3958]
CCTTTGACGTTGGAGTCCACGTTCTTT
[37 nt withheld, positions 3986-4022]
ACCCTATCTCGGTCTATTCTTTTGATTTATAAGGGATTTTGCCGATTTCGGCCTATTGGTTAAAAAATGA
GCTGATTTAACAAAAATTTAACGCGAATTAATTCTGTGGAATGTGTGTCAGTTAGGGTGTGGAAAGTCCC
CAGGCTCCCCAGCAGGCAGAAGTATGCAAAGCATGCATCTCAATTAGTCAGCAACCAGGTGTGGAAAGTC
CCCAGGCTCCCCAGCAGGCAGAAGTATGCAAAGCATGCATCTCAATTAGTCAGCAACCATAGTCCCGCCC
CTAACTCCGCCCATCCCGCCCCTAACTCCGCCCAGTTCCGCCCATTCTCCGCCCCATGGCTGACTAATTT
TTTTTATTTATGCAGAGGCCGAGGCCGCCTCTGCCTCTGAGCTATTCCAGAAGTAGTGAGGAGGCTTTTT
TGGAGGCCTAGGCTTTTGCAAAAAGCTCCCGGGAGCTTGTATATCCATTTTCGGATCTGATCAGCACGTG
TTGACAATTAATCATCGGCATAGTATAATACGACAAGGTGAGGAACTAAACCATGGCCAAGTTGACCAGT
GCCGTTCCGGTGCTCACCGCGCGCGACGTCGCCGGAGCGGTCGAGTTCTGGACCGACCGGCTCGGGTTCT
CCCGGGACTTCGTGGAGGACGACTTCGCCGGTGTGGTCCGGGACGACGTGACCCTGTTCATCAGCGCGGT
CCAGGACCAGGTGGTGCCGGACAACACCCTGGCCTGGGTGTGGGTGCGCGGCCTGGACGAGCTGTACGCC
GAGTGGTCGGAGGTCGTGTCCACGAACTTCCGGGACGCCTCCGGGCCGGCCATGACCGAGATCGGCGAGC
AGCCGTGGGGGCGGGAGTTCGCCCTGCGCGACCCGGCCGGCAACTGCGTGCACTTCGTGGCCGAGGAGCA
GGACTGACACGTGCTACGAGATTTCGATTCCACCGCCGCCTTCTATGAAAGGTTGGGCTTCGGAATCGTT
TTCCGGGACGCCGGCTGGATGATCCTCCAGCGCGGGGATCTCATGCTGGAGTTCTTCGCCCACCCCAACT
TGTTTATTGCAGCTTATAATGGTTACAAATAAAGCAATAGCATCACAAATTTCACAAATAAAGCATTTTT
TTCACTGCATTCTAGTTGTGGTTTGTCCAAACTCATCAATGTATCTTATCATGTCTGTATACCGTCGACC
TCTAGCTAGAGCTTGGCGTAATCATGGTCATAGCTGTTTCCTGTGTGAAATTGTTATCCGCTCACAATTC
CACACAACATACGAGCCGGAAGCATAAAGTGTAAAGCCTGGGGTGCCTAATGAGTGAGCTAACTCACATT
AATTGCGTTGCGCTCACTGCCCGCTTTCCAGTCGGGAAACCTGTCGTGCCAGCTGCATTAATGAATCGGC
CAACGCGCGGGGAGAGGCGGTTTGCGTATTGGGCGCTCTTCCGCTTCCTCGCTCACTGACTCGCTGCGCT
CGGTCGTTCGGCTGCGGCGAGCGGTATCAGCTCACTCAAAGGCGGTAATACGGTTATCCACAGAATCAGG
GGATAACGCAGGAAAGAACATGTGAGCAAAAGGCCAGCAAAAGGCCAGGAACCGTAAAAAGGCCGCGTTG
CTGGCGTTTTTCCATAGGCTCCGCCCCCCTGACGAGCATCACAAAAATCGACGCTCAAGTCAGAGGTGGC
GAAACCCGACAGGACTATAAAGATACCAGGCGTTTCCCCCTGGAAGCTCCCTCGTGCGCTCTCCTGTTCC
GACCCTGCCGCTTACCGGATACCTGTCCGCCTTTCTCCCTTCGGGAAGCGTGGCGCTTTCTCATAGCTCA
CGCTGTAGGTATCTCAGTTCGGTGTAGGTCGTTCGCTCCAAGCTGGGCTGTGTGCACGAACCCCCCGTTC
AGCCCGACCGCTGCGCCTTATCCGGTAACTATCGTCTTGAGTCCAACCCGGTAAGACACGACTTATCGCC
ACTGGCAGCAGCCACTGGTAACAGGATTAGCAGAGCGAGGTATGTAGGCGGTGCTACAGAGTTCTTGAAG
TGGTGGCCTAACTACGGCTACACTAGAAGAACAGTATTTGGTATCTGCGCTCTGCTGAAGCCAGTTACCT
TCGGAAAAAGAGTTGGTAGCTCTTGATCCGGCAAACAAACCACCGCTGGTAGCGGTGGTTTTTTTGTTTG
CAAGCAGCAGATTACGCGCAGAAAAAAAGGATCTCAAGAAGATCCTTTGATCTTTTCTACGGGGTCTGAC
GCTCAGTGGAACGAAAACTCACGTTAAGGGATTTTGGTCATGAGATTATCAAAAAGGATCTTCACCTAGA
TCCTTTTAAATTAAAAATGAAGTTTTAAATCAATCTAAAGTATATATGAGTAAACTTGGTCTGACAGTTA
CCAATGCTTAATCAGTGAGGCACCTATCTCAGCGATCTGTCTATTTCGTTCATCCATAGTTGCCTGACTC
CCCGTCGTGTAGATAACTACGATACGGGAGGGCTTACCATCTGGCCCCAGTGCTGCAATGATACCGCGAG
ACCCACGCTCACCGGCTCCAGATTTATCAGCAATAAACCAGCCAGCCGGAAGGGCCGAGCGCAGAAGTGG
TCCTGCAACTTTATCCGCCTCCATCCAGTCTATTAATTGTTGCCGGGAAGCTAGAGTAAGTAGTTCGCCA
GTTAATAGTTTGCGCAACGTTGTTGCCATTGCTACAGGCATCGTGGTGTCACGCTCGTCGTTTGGTATGG
CTTCATTCAGCTCCGGTTCCCAACGATCAAGGCGAGTTACATGATCCCCCATGTTGTGCAAAAAAGCGGT
TAGCTCCTTCGGTCCTCCGATCGTTGTCAGAAGTAAGTTGGCCGCAGTGTTATCACTCATGGTTATGGCA
GCACTGCATAATTCTCTTACTGTCATGCCATCCGTAAGATGCTTTTCTGTGACTGGTGAGTACTCAACCA
AGTCATTCTGAGAATAGTGTATGCGGCGACCGAGTTGCTCTTGCCCGGCGTCAATACGGGATAATACCGC
GCCACATAGCAGAACTTTAAAAGTGCTCATCATTGGAAAACGTTCTTCGGGGCGAAAACTCTCAAGGATC
TTACCGCTGTTGAGATCCAGTTCGATGTAACCCACTCGTGCACCCAACTGATCTTCAGCATCTTTTACTT
TCACCAGCGTTTCTGGGTGAGCAAAAACAGGAAGGCAAAATGCCGCAAAAAAGGGAATAAGGGCGACACG
GAAATGTTGAATACTCATACTCTTCCTTTTTCAATATTATTGAAGCATTTATCAGGGTTATTGTCTCATG
AGCGGATACATATTTGAATGTATTTAGAAAAATAAACAAATAGGGGTTCCGCGCACATTTCCCCGAAAAG
TGCCACCTGACGTCGACGGATCGGGAGATCTCCCGATCCCCTATGGTGCACTCTCAGTACAATCTGCTCT
GATGCCGCATAGTTAAGCCAGTATCTGCTCCCTGCTTGTGTGTTGGAGGTCGCTGAGTAGTGCGCGAGCA
AAATTTAAGCTACAACAAGGCAAGGCTTGACCGACAATTGCATGAAGAATCTGCTTAGGGTTAGGCGTTT
TGCGCTGCTTCGCGATGTACGGGCCAGATATACGCGTTGACATTGATTATTGACTAGTTATTAATAGTAA
TCAATTACGGGGTCATTAGTTCATAGCCCATATATGGAGTTCCGCGTTACATAACTTACGGTAAATGGCC
CGCCTGGCTGACCGCCCAACGACCCCCGCCCATTGACGTCAATAATGACGTATGTTCCCATAGTAACGCC
AATAGGGACTTTCCATTGACGTCAATGGGTGGAGTATTTACGGTAAACTGCCCACTTGGCAGTACATCAA
GTGTATCATATGCCAAGTACGCCCCCTATTGACGTCAATGACGGTAAATGGCCCGCCTGGCATTATGCCC
AGTACATGACCTTATGGGACTTTCCTACTTGGCAGTACATCTACGTATTAGTCATCGCTATTACCATGGT
GATGCGGTTTTGGCAGTACATCAATGGGCGTGGATAGCGGTTTGACTCACGGGGATTTCCAAGTCTCCAC
CCCATTGACGTCAATGGGAGTTTGTTTTGGCACCAAAATCAACGGGACTTTCCAAAATGTCGTAACAACT
CCGCCCCATTGACGCAAATGGGCGGTAGGCGTGTACGGTGGGAGGTCTATATAAGCAGCGCGTTTTGCCT
GTACTGGGTCTCTCTGGTTAGACCAGATCTGAGCCTGGGAGCTCTCTGGCTAACTAGGGAACCCACTGCT
TAAGCCTCAATAAAGCTTGCCTTGAGTGCTTCAAGTAGTGTGTGCCCGTCTGTTGTGTGACTCTGGTAAC
TAGAGATCCCTCAGACCCTTTTAGTCAGTGTGGAAAATCTCTAGCAGTGGCGCCCGAACAGGGACTTGAA
AGCGAAAGGGAAACCAGAGGAGCTCTCTCGACGCAGGACTCGGCTTGCTGAAGCGCGCACGGCAAGAGGC
GAGGGGCGGCGACTGGTGAGTACGCCAAAAATTTTGACTAGCGGAGGCTAGAAGGAGAGAGATGGGTGCG
AGAGCGTCAGTATTAAGCGGGGGAGAATTAGATCGCGATGGGAAAAAATTCGGTTAAGGCCAGGGGGAAA
GAAAAAATATAAATTAAAACATATAGTATGGGCAAGCAGGGAGCTAGAACGATTCGCAGTTAATCCTGGC
CTGTTAGAAACATCAGAAGGCTGTAGACAAATACTGGGACAGCTACAACCATCCCTTCAGACAGGATCAG
AAGAACTTAGATCATTATATAATACAGTAGCAACCCTCTATTGTGTGCATCAAAGGATAGAGATAAAAGA
CACCAAGGAAGCTTTAGACAAGATAGAGGAAGAGCAAAACAAAAGTAAGACCACCGCACAGCAAGCGGCC
GCTGATCTTCAGACCTGGAGGAGGAGATATGAGGGACAATTGGAGAAGTGAATTATATAAATATAAAGTA
GTAAAAATTGAACCATTAGGAGTAGCACCCACCAAGGCAAAGAGAAGAGTGGTGCAGAGAGAAAAAAGAG
CAGTGGGAATAGGAGCTTTGTTCCTTGGGTTCTTGGGAGCAGCAGGAAGCACTATGGGCGCAGCGTCAAT
GACGCTGACGGTACAGGCCAGACAATTATTGTCTGGTATAGTGCAGCAGCAGAACAATTTGCTGAGGGCT
ATTGAGGCGCAACAGCATCTGTTGCAACTCACAGTCTGGGGCATCAAGCAGCTCCAGGCAAGAATCCTGG
CTGTGGAAAGATACCTAAAGGATCAACAGCTCCTGGGGATTTGGGGTTGCTCTGGAAAACTCATTTGCAC
CACTGCTGTGCCTTGGAATGCTAGTTGGAGTAATAAATCTCTGGAACAGATTTGGAATCACACGACCTGG
ATGGAGTGGGACAGAGAAATTAACAATTACACAAGCTTAATACACTCCTTAATTGAAGAATCGCAAAACC
AGCAAGAAAAGAATGAACAAGAATTATTGGAATTAGATAAATGGGCAAGTTTGTGGAATTGGTTTAACA
